>Addgene plasmid #173524 | pICSL86977OD:PITG_09732 | addgene full sequence | sequence record 342204 | Addgene NGS Result
CGTACATCTTCAGCTTGGTGTGATCCTCCGCCGGCAACTGAAAGTTGACCCGCTTCATGGCTGGCGTGTC
TGCCAGGCTGGCCAACGTTGCAGCCTTGCTGCTGCGTGCGCTCGGACGGCCGGCACTTAGCGTGTTTGTG
CTTTTGCTCATTTTCTCTTTACCTCATTAACTCAAATGAGTTTTGATTTAATTTCAGCGGCCAGCGCCTG
GACCTCGCGGGCAGCGTCGCCCTCGGGTTCTGATTCAAGAACGGTTGTGCCGGCGGCGGCAGTGCCTGGG
TAGCTCACGCGCTGCGTGATACGGGACTCAAGAATGGGCAGCTCGTACCCGGCCAGCGCCTCGGCAACCT
CACCGCCGATGCGCGTGCCTTTGATCGCCCGCGACACGACAAAGGCCGCTTGTAGCCTTCCATCCGTGAC
CTCAATGCGCTGCTTAACCAGCTCCACCAGGTCGGCGGTGGCCCATATGTCGTAAGGGCTTGGCTGCACC
GGAATCAGCACGAAGTCGGCTGCCTTGATCGCGGACACAGCCAAGTCCGCCGCCTGGGGCGCTCCGTCGA
TCACTACGAAGTCGCGCCGGCCGATGGCCTTCACGTCGCGGTCAATCGTCGGGCGGTCGATGCCGACAAC
GGTTAGCGGTTGATCTTCCCGCACGGCCGCCCAATCGCGGGCACTGCCCTGGGGATCGGAATCGACTAAC
AGAACATCGGCCCCGGCGAGTTGCAGGGCGCGGGCTAGATGGGTTGCGATGGTCGTCTTGCCTGACCCGC
CTTTCTGGTTAAGTACAGCGATAACCTTCATGCGTTCCCCTTGCGTATTTGTTTATTTACTCATCGCATC
ATATACGCAGCGACCGCATGACGCAAGCTGTTTTACTCAAATACACATCACCTTTTTAGACGGCGGCGCT
CGGTTTCTTCAGCGGCCAAGCTGGCCGGCCAGGCCGCCAGCTTGGCATCAGACAAACCGGCCAGGATTTC
ATGCAGCCGCACGGCTGACTCCCGAGGGGAACCCTGTGGTTGGCATGCACATACAAATGGACGAACGGAT
AAACCTTTTCACGCCCTTTTAAATATCCGATTATTCTAATAAACGCTCTTTTCTCTTAGGTTTACCCGCC
AATATATCCTGTCAAACACTGATAGTTTAAACGGATCACTTCGTGTCCCTCGGTCACATGTGCATCCTCT
AGTAGCGGTCCTGCTGAGCCTCGACATGTTGTCGCAAAATTCGCCCTGGACCCGCCCAACGATTTGTCGT
CACTGTCAAGGTTTGACCTGCACTTCATTTGGGGCCCACATACACCAAAAAAATGCTGCATAATTCTCGG
GGCAGCAAGTCGGTTACCCGGCCGCCGTGCTGGACCGGGTTGAATGGTGCCCGTAACTTTCGGTAGAGCG
GACGGCCAATACTCAACTTCAAGGAATCTCACCCATGCGCGCCGGCGGGGAACCGGAGTTCCCTTCAGTG
AGCGTTATTAGTTCGCCGCTCGGTGTGTCGTAGATACTAGCCCCTGGGGCACTTTTGAAATTTGAATAAG
ATTTATGTAATCAGTCTTTTAGGTTTGACCGGTTCTGCCGCTTTTTTTAAAATTGGATTTGTAATAATAA
AACGCAATTGTTTGTTATTGTGGCGCTCTATCATAGATGTCGCTATAAACCTATTCAGCACAATATATTG
TTTTCATTTTAATATTGTACATATAAGTAGTAGGGTACAATCAGTAAATTGAACGGAGAATATTATTCAT
AAAAATACGATAGTAACGGGTGATATATTCATTAGAATGAACCGAAACCGGCGGTAAGGATCTGAGCTAC
ACATGCTCAGGTTTTTTACAACGTGCACAACAGAATTGAAAGCAAATATCATGCGATCATAGGCTTCTCG
CATATCTCATTAAAGCAGGACAAGCTCAGTTACCAGGCTTCTGTGATTGGTAAAAAGCAGTAAATTTAGC
CATAATCTTCTCCTCCACAGGGTTTGATGCAGTCTCAGTTTTGTAGATCATCTTCCAGAAGTTCTCTGGA
GTCACACCCTCTCCAATCCAAGTAGCGAACTGCTTTTTCTGAAGAGTAGCAGCCTCTGCTCCCTCAAGGA
TCTTAGCAAGCATCTTGTTACCTCCCACCTGAGTTGACATAGCCTTAATGAACACCTGCCTCACCTCCTT
CACTTCAGCCAACTGCTCAAGCACGTCGATCTTCTGATTAACAATTGAAGTTGGCTGGTTAATGTCAATG
TTAAGTGCCCTAAGCATAGATCCAAGTGATTGGTTGTCCTTCTGCACTCCCCTCTCCACAAGCAACTTCT
TTGCAGCCACGTTTGTAGTAGAGTCGTCCATAGCTGAAAGCAACTTCCTCATCACTGGTGCGTCACCGAA
AGCCTGAGTGTACAACTTCAACACTGGCTTCTTCTGACCTGGGTTTTTTGCATTGAAGTCGTCAACATAC
TTCATGAACCTGTTCAAGTTAGATGCTGTGAAAGCGTCGTCCACGTCACCTGAAAGCCTAAGCCACTGGA
ACACGTTAGCAGGAAGCTGTTCTCCCCTTGTCCACCTCTCGATAAGGATGTTCTCAAGTTTTGTAGCCTT
ATTCTTTGTTGCTGCTGAGTTAGTCCTTGCTCCGTAAAGCACTCCACCAAGGTTGTCCTCACCACCCACA
GACTTGATAAGAGTAGTAAGAAGTGTGTCGTCAGACTGCTTCACAAGCTTAGCGTACTCATCAAGCACCT
GGAACTTCTGTCCCAATCCCCTGTTATACCTGAAGTTCAAAAGCTTAGAAACAGAACCCAAAGACTTTCC
TGAGTCCTTCCATTTCATCAACTGCTCAGTTTGCAACTTCTGAATCTGCTGAGCCACTGATGGTGAGTCA
GCAGACCTCTTTGCTGTCACAAGAGCAGCTGCCACTGCGTCGTCACCGTACTTAGTAGTCAAAGTTCCCA
ACAATGACACCTTCACCAACCTGTTTTTGTCGTTAATTTCCTTCAACTTTGTAATAAGGTTATTGATATT
AGAAGATGCAAGAGTGTCATCGATCTCACCGAACCTCATAGCCCTAGCAGCCTTCATCTCTCTAGCCTTC
AAGTTCACTGCCTTGTCCACAAGTGAAGAAGTTCTTGACTTCAACTTAGCAGCCAAGTCAGAGATAGCAG
TTCCACCGATACCCATTGTATCGATAATTGTAAATGTAATTGTAATGTTGTTTGTTGTTTGTTGTTGTTG
GTAATTGTTGTAAAAATGAGCTCTTATACTCGAGCGTGTCCTCTCCAAATGAAATGAACTTCCTTATATA
GAGGAAGGGTCTTGCGAAGGATAGTGGGATTGTGCGTCATCCCTTACGTCAGTGGAGATGTCACATCAAT
CCACTTGCTTTGTAGACGTGGTTGGAACCTCTTCTTTTTCCACGATGCTCCTCGTGGGTGGGGGTCCATC
TTTGGGACCACTGTCGGCAGAGAGATCTTGAATGATAGCCTTTCCTTTATCGCAATGATGGCATTTGTAG
GAGCCACCTTCCTTTTCTACTGTCCTTTCGATGAAGTGACAGATAGCTGGGCAATGGAATCCGAGGAGGT
TTCCCGAAATTATCCTTTGTTGAAAAGTCTCAATAGCCCTTTGATCTTCTGAGACTGTATCTTTGACATT
TTTGGAGTAGACCAGAGTGTCGTGCTCCACCATGTTGACGAAGATTTTCTTCTTGTCATTGAGTCGTAAA
AGACTCTGTATGAACTGTTCGCCAGTCTTGACGGCGAGTTCTGTTAGATCCTCGATTTGAATCTTAGACT
CCATGCATGGCCTTAGATTCAGTAGGAACTACCTTTTTAGAGACTCCAATCTCTATTACTTGCCTTGGTT
TATGAAGCAAGCCTTGAATCGTCCATACTGGAATAGTACTTCTGATCTTGAGAAATATGTCTTTCTCTGT
GTTCTTGATGCAATTAGTCCTGAATCTTTTGACTGCATCTTTAACCTTCTTGGGAAGGTATTTGATCTCC
TGGAGATTGTTACTCGGGTAGATCGTCTTGATGAGACTTGCTGCGTAGGCCTCTCTAACCATCTGTGGGT
CAGCATTCTTTCTGAAATTGAAGAGGCTAACCTTCTCATTATCAGTGGTGAACATAGTGTCGTCACCTTC
ACCTTCGAACTTCCTTCCTAGATCGTAAAGATAGAGGAAATCGTCCATTGTAATCTCCGGGGCAAAGGAG
ATCTCTTTTGGGGCTGGATCACTGCTGGGCCTTTTGGTTCCTAGCGTGAGCCAGTGGGCTTTTTGCTTTG
GTGGGCTTGTTAGGGCCTTAGCAAAGCTCTTGGGCTTGAGTTGAGCTTCTCCTTTGGGGATGAAGTTCAA
CCTGTCTGTTTGCTGACTTGTTGTGTACGCGTCAGCTGCTGCTCTTGCCTCTGTAATAGTGGCAAATTTC
TTGTGTGCAACTCCGGGAACGCCGTTTGTTGCCGCCTTTGTACAACCCCAGTCATCGTATATACCGGCAT
GTGGACCGTTATACACAACGTAGTAGTTGATATGAGGGTGTTGAATACCCGATTCTGCTCTGAGAGGAGC
AACTGTGCTGTTAAGCTCAGATTTTTGTGGGATTGGAATTCCTCCAAGCTTGAATTCTTGCAGCGCTCCA
ATTCAGCAAGCGTCGATCTAGTAACATAGATGACACCGCGCGCGATAATTTATCCTAGTTTGCGCGCTAT
ATTTTGTTTTCTATCGCGTATTAAATGTATAATTGCGGGACTCTAATCATAAAAACCCATCTCATAAATA
ACGTCATGCATTACATGTTAATTATTACATGCTTAACGTAATTCAACAGAAATTATATGATAATCATCGC
AAGACCGGCAACAGGATTCAATCTTAAGAAACTTTATTGCCAAATGTTTGAACGATCTGCTTGACTCTAG
ATCCAGAGTCCCGCTCAAATCTCAGTCACAGGAAGAACAGGTCTAGGAGGAACAGGAAGAGAGAAATCAA
GCTGCCAGAATCCCACATCATGCCAATTTCCATGTTTGAAACCAGCAGCTCTAAGCATTCCCCTAGGAGC
ATAACCAAGAGCCTCATGCATCCTCACAGAAGGATCATTAGGAAGTCCAATCACAGCAACCACAGACTTG
AAACCCTGAGCCTCCAAAGACTTCAAAAGATGAGTGTAAAGAGTAGATCCAAGACCAGTTCTTTGATGCC
TAGGAGACACGTAAACAGTAGACTCAGCAGTCCAATCGTAAGCATTCCTAGCCTTCCAAGGACCAGCATA
AGCAATACCAGCCACTTCACCATCCACTTCAGCAACAAGCCAAGGATACCTCTCTCTAAGCCTCACAAGA
TCATCAGTCCACTCTTGTGGTTCTTGAGGCTCAGTCCTGAAATTCACAGTAGAAGTCTCAATGTAATGAT
TCACAATAGTGCACACAGCAGGCATATCAGCCTCAGTAGCCCTTCTAATATCAGCAGGCCTTCTTTCAGG
AGACATGCGAAACGATCCAGATCCGGTGCAGATTATTTGGATTGAGAGTGAATATGAGACTCTAATTGGA
TACCGAGGGGAATTTATGGAACGTCAGTGGAGCATTTTGACAAGAAATATTTGCTAGCTGATAGTGACCT
TAGGCGACTTTTGAACGCGCAATAATGGTTTCTGACGTATGTGCTTAGCTCATTAAACTCCAGAAACCCG
CGGCTGAGTGGCTCCTTCAACGTTGCGGTTCTGTCAGTTCCAAACGTAAAACGGCTTGTCCCGCGTCATC
GGCGGGGGTCATAACGTGACTCCCTTAATTCTCCGCTCCGGATCCGAATTCGGCACAGAGTGTTCAACCC
CAGTACATTAAAAACGTCCGCAATGTGTTATTAAGTTGTCTAAGCGTCAATTTGTTTACACCACAATATA
TCCTGCCACCAGCCAGCCAACAGCTCCCCGACCGGCAGCTCGGCACAAAATCACCACTCGATACAGGCAG
CCCATCAACCATGACTACTGTCCGGTCCAACAGATCCGAGCAGGAACCGTAAAAAGGCCGCGTTGCTGGC
GTTTTTCCATAGGCTCCGCCCCCCTGACGAGCATCACAAAAATCGACGCTCAAGTCAGAGGTGGCGAAAC
CCGACAGGACTATAAAGATACCAGGCGTTTCCCCCTGGAAGCTCCCTCGTGCGCTCTCCTGTTCCGACCC
TGCCGCTTACCGGATACCTGTCCGCCTTTCTCCCTTCGGGAAGCGTGGCGCTTTCTCATAGCTCACGCTG
TAGGTATCTCAGTTCGGTGTAGGTCGTTCGCTCCAAGCTGGGCTGTGTGCACGAACCCCCCGTTCAGCCC
GACCGCTGCGCCTTATCCGGTAACTATCGTCTTGAGTCCAACCCGGTAAGACACGACTTATCGCCACTGG
CAGCAGCCACTGGTAACAGGATTAGCAGAGCGAGGTATGTAGGCGGTGCTACAGAGTTCTTGAAGTGGTG
GCCTAACTACGGCTACACTAGAAGAACAGTATTTGGTATCTGCGCTCTGCTGAAGCCAGTTACCTTCGGA
AAAAGAGTTGGTAGCTCTTGATCCGGCAAACAAACCACCGCTGGTAGCGGTGGTTTTTTTGTTTGCAAGC
AGCAGATTACGCGCAGAAAAAAAGGATCTCAAGAAGATCCTTTGATCTTTTCTACGGGGTCTGACGCTCA
GTGGAACGAAAACTCACGTTAAGGGATTTTGGTCATGAGATTATCAAAAAGGATCTTCACCTAGATCCTT
TTAAATTAAAAATGAAGTTTTAAATCAATCTAAAGTATATATGAGTAAACTTGGTCTGACAGCTAAAACA
ATTCATCCAGTAAAATATAATATTTTATTTTCTCCCAATCAGGCTTGATCCCCAGTAAGTCAAAAAATAG
CTCGACATACTGTTCTTCCCCGATATCCTCCCTGAGCGACCGGACGCAGAAGGCAATGTCATACCACTTG
TCCGCCCTGCCGCTTCTCCCAAGATCAATAAAGCCACTTACTTTGCCATCTTTCACAAAGATGTTGCTGT
CTCCCAGGTCGCCGTGGGAAAAGACAAGTTCCTCTTCGGGCTTTTCCGTCTTTAAAAAATCATACAGCTC
GCGCGGATCTTTAAATGGAGTGTCCTCTTCCCAGTTTTCGCAATCCACATCGGCCAGATCGTTATTCAGT
AAGTAATCCAATTCGGCTAAGCGGCTGTCTAAGCTATTCGTATAGGGACAATCCGATATGTCGATGGAGT
GAAAGAGCCTGATGCACTCCGCATACAGCTCGATAATCTTTTCAGGGCTTTGTTCATCTTCATACTCTTC
CGAGCAAAGGACGCCATCGGCCTCACTCATGAGCAGATTGCTCCAGCCATCATGCCGTTCAAAGTGCAGG
ACCTTTGGAACAGGCAGCTTTCCTTCCAGCCATAGCATCATGTCCTTTTCCCGTTCCACATCATAGGTGG
TCCCTTTATACCGGCTGTCCGTCATTTTTAAATATAGGTTTTCATTTTCTCCCACCAGCTTATATACCTT
AGCAGGAGACATTCCTTCCGTATCTTTTACGCAGCGGTATTTTTCGATCAGTTTTTTCAATTCCGGTGAT
ATTCTCATTTTAGCCATACTCTTCCTTTTTCAATATTATTGAAGCATTTATCAGGGTTATTGTCTCATGA
GCGGATACATATTTGAATGTATTTAGAAAAATAAACAAATAGGGGTTCCGCGCACTCGGAGCCTTGATGT
GGGCGCTTTTTGCAGCTGTTCGGCTGTGCGCTGGCCAGACAGTTATGCACAGGCCAGGCGGGTTTTAAGA
GTTTTAATAAGTTTTAAAGAGTTTTAGGCGGAAAAATCGCCTTTTTTCTCTTTTATATCAGTCACTTACA
TGTGTGACCGGTTCCCAATGTACGGCTTTGGGTTCCCAATGTACGGGTTCCGGTTCCCAATGTACGGCTT
TGGGTTCCCAATGTACGTGCTATCCACAGGAAAGAAGCTTTTTCGACCTTTTTCCCCTGCTAGGGCAATT
TGCCCTAGCATCTGCTCCGTACATTAGGAACCGGCGGATGCTTCGCCCTCGATCAGGTTGCGGTAGCGCA
TGACTAGGATCGGGCCAGCCTGCCCCGCCTCCTCCTTCAAATCGTACTCCGGCAGGTCATTTGACCCGAT
CAGCTTGCGCACGGTGAAACAGAACTTCTTGAACTCTCCGGCGCTGCCACTGCGTTCGTAGATCGTCTTG
AACAACCATCTGGCTTCTGCCTTGCCTGCGGCGCGGCGTGCCAGGCGGTAGAGAAAACGGCCGATGCCGG
GATCGATCAAAAAGTAATCGGGGTGAACCGTCAGCACGTCCGGGTTCTTGCCTTCTGTGATCTCGCGGTA
CATCCAATCAGCTAGCTCGATCTCGATGTACTCCGGCCGCCCGGTTTCGCTCTTTACGATCTTGTAGCGG
CTAATCAAGGCTTCACCCTCGGATACCGTCACCAGGCGGCCGTTCTTGGCCTTCTTCGTACGCTGCATGG
CAACGTGCGTGGTGTTTAACCGAATGCAGGTTTCTACCAGGTCGTCTTTCTGCTTTCCGCCATCGGCTCG
CCGGCAGAACTTGAGTACGTCCGCAACGTGTGGACGGAACACGCGGCCGGGCTTGTCTCCCTTCCCTTCC
CGGTATCGGTTCATGGATTCGGTTAGATGGGAAACCGCCATCAGTACCAGGTCGTAATCCCACACACTGG
CCATGCCGGCCGGCCCTGCGGAAACCTCTACGTGCCCGTCTGGAAGCTCGTAGCGGATCACCTCGCCAGC
TCGTCGGTCACGCTTCGACAGACGGAAAACGGCCACGTCCATGATGCTGCGACTATCGCGGGTGCCCACG
TCATAGAGCATCGGAACGAAAAAATCTGGTTGCTCGTCGCCCTTGGGCGGCTTCCTAATCGACGACGCAC
CGGCTGCCGGCGGTTGCCGGGATTCTTTGCGGATTCGATCAGCGGCCGCTTGCCACGATTCACCGGGGCG
TGCTTCTGCCTCGATGCGTTGCCGCTGGGCGGCCTGCGCGGCCTTCAACTTCTCCACCAGGTCATCACCC
AGCGCCGCGCCGATTTGTACCGGGCCGGATGGTTTGCGACCGCTCACGCCGATTCCTCGGGCTTGGGGGT
TCCAGTGCCATTGCAGGGCCGGCAGACAACCCAGCCGCTTACGCCTGGCCAACCGCCCGTTCCTCCACAC
ATGGGGCATTCCACGGCGTCGGTGCCTGGTTGTTCTTGATTTTCCATGCCGCCTCCTTTAGCCGCTAAAA
TTCATCTACTCATTTATTCATTTGCTCATTTACTCTGGTAGCTGCGCGATGTATTCAGATAGCAGCTCGG
TAATGGTCTTGCCTTGGCGTACCG
Features (pLannotate 1.2.2; 16 found; start..end, strand, type, name):
    172..801     -  CDS            pVS1 StaA: stability protein from the Pseudomonas plasmid pVS1 (Heeb et al., 2000)
   1110..1134    -  misc_feature   RB T-DNA repeat: right border repeat from nopaline C58 T-DNA
   1201..1908    -  terminator     OCS terminator: octopine synthase terminator
   3175..3228    -  misc_feature   TMV Ω: translational enhancer from the tobacco mosaic virus 5'-leader sequence (Gallie et al., 1988)
   3257..3602    -  promoter       CaMV 35S promoter: strong constitutive promoter from cauliflower mosaic virus
   3259..3305    -  promoter       minimal CaMV 35S promoter: minimal 35S promoter from cauliflower mosaic virus
   3786..4592    -  CDS            IBMP_CAMVB (fragment): Experimental evidence at protein level: Swiss-Prot protein existence level 1. Enhances the ribosomal termination-reinitiation event leading to the translation of major open reading frames on the polycistronic viral RNAs. From Cauliflower mosaic virus (strain Bari 1) (CaMV).
   4635..4887    -  terminator     NOS terminator: nopaline synthase terminator and poly(A) signal
   4918..5466    -  CDS            bar: PAT_STRHY - Experimental evidence at protein level: Swiss-Prot protein existence level 1. Inactivates phosphinothricin (PPT) by transfer of an acetyl group from acetyl CoA. Can also acetylate demethylphosphinothricin but not PTT or glutamate. This enzyme is an effector of phosphinothricin tripeptide (PTT or bialaphos) resistance. From Streptomyces hygroscopicus. Introduced by genetic manipulation and expressed in glufosinate-tolerant maize by Dekalb Genetics.
   5487..5669    -  promoter       NOS promoter: nopaline synthase promoter NOS promoter
   5864..5888    -  misc_feature   LB T-DNA repeat: left border repeat from nopaline C58 T-DNA
   6024..6612    -  rep_origin     ori: high-copy-number ColE1/pMB1/pBR322/pUC origin of replication
   6783..7577    -  CDS            KanR: aminoglycoside phosphotransferase; aphA-3; confers resistance to kanamycin
   7578..7682    -  promoter       AmpR promoter: bla
   7744..7938    -  rep_origin     pVS1 oriV: origin of replication for the Pseudomonas plasmid pVS1 (Heeb et al., 2000)
   8004..9077    -  CDS            pVS1 RepA: replication protein from the Pseudomonas plasmid pVS1 (Heeb et al., 2000)
