[The description below was written by a language model from this plasmid's Addgene catalogue record and pLannotate feature annotations shown in this document.]
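Description:
pICSL86977OD:PITG_09732 is a plant binary expression vector built on the pICSL86977OD backbone and designed to be moved into Agrobacterium for transient protein expression in plants by agro-infiltration. It carries two replication systems. A high-copy ColE1/pUC-type origin supports propagation in E. coli, while the pVS1 oriV, RepA replication protein and StaA stability protein maintain it in Agrobacterium. Bacterial selection is by kanamycin, through an aminoglycoside phosphotransferase gene (aphA-3) driven by the AmpR (bla) promoter.

The T-DNA, bounded by nopaline-type left and right border repeats, holds two cassettes. Next to the left border is a plant selectable marker: the bar gene (phosphinothricin acetyltransferase from Streptomyces hygroscopicus), placed between the NOS promoter and NOS terminator, which confers Basta (glufosinate) resistance. Toward the right border is the expression cassette, consisting of the CaMV 35S promoter, the TMV Ω translational enhancer leader and the octopine synthase terminator. The annotation tool did not label the region between Ω and the OCS terminator. By position, this is where the insert, PITG_09732 from Phytophthora infestans strain T30-4, would sit. A fragment matching a CaMV open reading frame annotated upstream of the promoter most likely reflects extended viral promoter sequence rather than an intended coding element. No epitope tags or reporters are annotated, and the cloning sites are not recorded.

The record does not describe the function of the PITG_09732 product. The associated publication concerns pathogen proteins that counteract an NLR immune receptor network, which suggests the construct was used to express this pathogen protein in leaves for immunity assays.
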