Addgene plasmid #173524: pICSL86977OD:PITG_09732
Purpose: This is a binary plasmid that can be transferred into Agrobacterium and used to transiently express the protein encoded by the insert in plants by agro-infiltration.
Depositing lab: Sophien Kamoun. Depositing organization: Sainsbury Laboratory, Norwich. Publication: Plant pathogens convergently evolved to counteract redundant nodes of an NLR immune receptor network. Derevnina L, Contreras MP, Adachi H, Upson J, Vergara Cruces A, Xie R, Sklenar J, Menke FLH, Mugford ST, MacLean D, Ma W, Hogenhout SA, Goverse A, Maqbool A, Wu CH, Kamoun S. PLoS Biol. 2021 Aug 23;19(8):e3001136. doi: 10.1371/journal.pbio.3001136. PubMed 34424903.
Backbone
  Vector backbone: pICSL86977OD
  Backbone manufacturer: Youles SynBio plasmids
  Backbone size w/o insert (bp): 8678
  Vector type: Plant Expression
  Selectable markers: Basta
Growth in bacteria
  Bacterial resistance: Kanamycin, 50 μg/mL
  Growth temperature: 37°C
  Growth strain: DH5alpha
  Copy number: High Copy
Gene/Insert
  Gene/Insert name: PITG_09732_T30-4
  Species: Phytophthora infestans
  Promoter: 35S
  Cloning method: Restriction Enzyme; 5′ cloning site unknown (unknown if destroyed); 3′ cloning site unknown (unknown if destroyed)
Terms and licenses: Academic/Nonprofit Terms; Industry Terms: Not Available to Industry
How to cite: pICSL86977OD:PITG_09732 was a gift from Sophien Kamoun (Addgene plasmid # 173524 ; http://n2t.net/addgene:173524 ; RRID:Addgene_173524)
